Addgene plasmid #189951: pW402-lenti-sg2-mmItgb1-pEF1s-NLS-mScarlet-I-P2A-BlastR
Purpose: Lentiviral vector to co-express a mouse Itgb1 spsgRNA (sg2-Itgb1) with NLS-mScarlet-I
Depositing lab: Kenneth Yamada. Depositing organization: National Institute of Dental and Craniofacial Research (NIDCR). Publication: Efficient Gene Knockout in Salivary Gland Epithelial Explant Cultures. Sekiguchi R, Mehlferber MM, Matsumoto K, Wang S. J Dent Res. 2023 Feb;102(2):197-206. doi: 10.1177/00220345221128201. Epub 2022 Nov 10. PubMed 36366748.
Backbone
  Vector backbone: pW212 (Addgene #170810)
  Vector type: Mammalian Expression, Lentiviral
Growth in bacteria
  Bacterial resistance: Ampicillin, 100 μg/mL
  Growth temperature: 30°C
  Growth strain: NEB Stable
  Copy number: High Copy
Gene/Insert
  Gene/Insert name: NLS-mScarlet-I-P2A-BlastR; Itgb1 spsgRNA #2
  gRNA/shRNA sequence: GCGGAGAATGTATACAAGCA
  Species: Synthetic; B. coriaceae
  Insert size (bp): 1209
  Cloning method: Restriction Enzyme; 5′ cloning site unknown (unknown if destroyed)
Terms and licenses: Academic/Nonprofit Terms; Industry Terms: Not Available to Industry
Depositor comments: 3rd generation lentiviral backbone. Please visit https://doi.org/10.1101/2022.02.28.482127 for bioRxiv preprint.
How to cite: pW402-lenti-sg2-mmItgb1-pEF1s-NLS-mScarlet-I-P2A-BlastR was a gift from Kenneth Yamada (Addgene plasmid # 189951 ; http://n2t.net/addgene:189951 ; RRID:Addgene_189951)
