[The description below was written by a language model from this plasmid's Addgene catalogue record and pLannotate feature annotations shown in this document.]
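Description:
pW402-lenti-sg2-mmItgb1-pEF1s-NLS-mScarlet-I-P2A-BlastR is a third-generation, self-inactivating lentiviral transfer plasmid of about 9.4 kb, built on the pW212 backbone, that delivers a guide RNA against mouse Itgb1 (integrin β1) together with a nuclear red fluorescent marker and a drug-selection gene. In bacteria it replicates from a high-copy ColE1/pUC-type origin and is selected with ampicillin through the AmpR β-lactamase gene. An f1 origin is also present, and the backbone outside the viral genome carries an SV40/EM7-driven BleoR (Zeocin resistance) cassette. A CMV enhancer/promoter fused to a truncated HIV-1 5' LTR drives Tat-independent transcription of the viral genome in packaging cells. The genome contains the Ψ packaging signal, a gag fragment, the RRE for Rev-dependent nuclear export and the cPPT/CTS, and it ends in a ΔU3 3' LTR followed by a bGH polyadenylation signal.

Between the LTRs sit two expression units. A human U6 RNA polymerase III promoter transcribes the second Itgb1-targeting spacer fused to the Streptococcus pyogenes Cas9 guide scaffold. Downstream, the short EF-1α core promoter drives a single open reading frame encoding NLS-tagged mScarlet-I linked through a P2A self-cleaving peptide to blasticidin S deaminase, with a WPRE enhancing transcript expression. Transduced cells therefore show red nuclei and can be enriched with blasticidin. The plasmid encodes no Cas9, so the nuclease must be supplied separately. The associated publication indicates use for gene knockout in salivary gland epithelial explant cultures.
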