Features (pLannotate 1.2.2; 33 found; start..end, strand, type, name):
      2..201     +  promoter       CMV promoter: human cytomegalovirus (CMV) immediate early promoter
    219..399     +  LTR            5' LTR (truncated): truncated 5' long terminal repeat (LTR) from HIV-1
    446..571     +  misc_feature   HIV-1 Ψ: packaging signal of human immunodeficiency virus type 1
    555..918     +  CDS            HIV-1 gag (fragment): gag protein from human immunodeficiency virus 1; gag
   1064..1297    +  misc_feature   RRE: The Rev response element (RRE) of HIV-1 allows for Rev-dependent mRNA export from the nucleus to the cytoplasm.
   1674..1774    +  CDS            Rev (fragment): human immunodeficiency virus 1 (HIV-1) Rev protein; rev; enhances nuclear export of unspliced and incompletely spliced viral mRNAs
   1824..1941    +  misc_feature   cPPT/CTS: central polypurine tract and central termination sequence of HIV-1
   1992..2232    +  promoter       U6 promoter: RNA polymerase III promoter for human U6 snRNA
   2261..2336    +  misc_RNA       gRNA scaffold: guide RNA scaffold for the Streptococcus pyogenes CRISPR/Cas9 system
   2354..2372    +  CDS            small t antigen (fragment): SV40 (simian virus 40) small t antigen
   2398..2609    +  promoter       EF-1α core promoter: core promoter for human elongation factor EF-1α
   2685..3377    +  CDS            mScarlet-I: mScarlet-I is a basic (constitutively fluorescent) red fluorescent protein published in 2016, derived from synthetic construct. It is reported to be a rapidly-maturing monomer with moderate acid sensitivity.
   3444..3842    +  CDS            BSD: blasticidin S deaminase; Aspergillus terreus BSD; confers resistance to blasticidin
   3858..4446    +  misc_feature   WPRE: woodchuck hepatitis virus posttranscriptional regulatory element
   4497..4516    +  misc_feature   cPPT/CTS (fragment): central polypurine tract and central termination sequence of HIV-1
   4518..4751    +  LTR            3' LTR (ΔU3): self-inactivating 3' long terminal repeat (LTR) from HIV-1
   4783..5007    +  polyA_signal   bGH poly(A) signal: bovine growth hormone polyadenylation signal
   5011..5032    +  promoter       SV40 promoter (fragment): SV40 enhancer and early promoter
   5053..5481    +  rep_origin     f1 ori (sequence partly withheld): f1 bacteriophage origin of replication; arrow indicates direction of (+) strand synthesis
   5495..5824    +  promoter       SV40 promoter: SV40 enhancer and early promoter
   5872..5919    +  promoter       EM7 promoter: synthetic bacterial promoter&nbsp
   5938..6312    +  CDS            BleoR: antibiotic-binding protein; Sh ble from Streptoalloteichus hindustanus; confers resistance to bleomycin, phleomycin, and Zeocin™
   6322..6447    +  CDS            ble (fragment): BLE_KLEPN - Experimental evidence at protein level: Swiss-Prot protein existence level 1. Binding protein with a strong affinity to the bleomycin family of antibiotics. Binds to CL990; an antimitotic-antibiotic compound. From Klebsiella pneumoniae.
   6442..6563    +  polyA_signal   SV40 poly(A) signal: SV40 polyadenylation signal
   6636..6652    -  protein_bind   lac operator: The lac repressor binds to the lac operator to inhibit transcription in E. coli. This inhibition can be relieved by adding lactose or isopropyl-β-D-thiogalactopyranoside (IPTG). lac repressor encoded by lacI
   6660..6690    -  promoter       lac promoter: promoter for the E. coli lac operon
   6705..6726    -  protein_bind   CAP binding site: CAP binding activates transcription in the presence of cAMP. E. coli catabolite activator protein
   6739..6831    -  CDS            lacI (fragment): lac repressor; lacI; The lac repressor binds to the lac operator to inhibit transcription in E. coli. This inhibition can be relieved by adding lactose or isopropyl-β-D-thiogalactopyranoside (IPTG).
   7014..7602    -  rep_origin     ori: high-copy-number ColE1/pMB1/pBR322/pUC origin of replication
   7773..8633    -  CDS            AmpR: β-lactamase; bla; confers resistance to ampicillin, carbenicillin, and related antibiotics
   8634..8738    -  promoter       AmpR promoter: bla
   8797..8849    -  misc_feature   bom (fragment): basis of mobility region from pBR322
   9004..1       +  enhancer       CMV enhancer (across the origin): human cytomegalovirus immediate early enhancer
>Addgene plasmid #189951 | pW402-lenti-sg2-mmItgb1-pEF1s-NLS-mScarlet-I-P2A-BlastR | addgene full sequence | sequence record 376601 | Addgene NGS Result
GGTGATGCGGTTTTGGCAGTACATCAATGGGCGTGGATAGCGGTTTGACTCACGGGGATTTCCAAGTCTC
CACCCCATTGACGTCAATGGGAGTTTGTTTTGGCACCAAAATCAACGGGACTTTCCAAAATGTCGTAACA
ACTCCGCCCCATTGACGCAAATGGGCGGTAGGCGTGTACGGTGGGAGGTCTATATAAGCAGCGCGTTTTG
CCTGTACTGGGTCTCTCTGGTTAGACCAGATCTGAGCCTGGGAGCTCTCTGGCTAACTAGGGAACCCACT
GCTTAAGCCTCAATAAAGCTTGCCTTGAGTGCTTCAAGTAGTGTGTGCCCGTCTGTTGTGTGACTCTGGT
AACTAGAGATCCCTCAGACCCTTTTAGTCAGTGTGGAAAATCTCTAGCAGTGGCGCCCGAACAGGGACTT
GAAAGCGAAAGGGAAACCAGAGGAGCTCTCTCGACGCAGGACTCGGCTTGCTGAAGCGCGCACGGCAAGA
GGCGAGGGGCGGCGACTGGTGAGTACGCCAAAAATTTTGACTAGCGGAGGCTAGAAGGAGAGAGATGGGT
GCGAGAGCGTCAGTATTAAGCGGGGGAGAATTAGATCGCGATGGGAAAAAATTCGGTTAAGGCCAGGGGG
AAAGAAAAAATATAAATTAAAACATATAGTATGGGCAAGCAGGGAGCTAGAACGATTCGCAGTTAATCCT
GGCCTGTTAGAAACATCAGAAGGCTGTAGACAAATACTGGGACAGCTACAACCATCCCTTCAGACAGGAT
CAGAAGAACTTAGATCATTATATAATACAGTAGCAACCCTCTATTGTGTGCATCAAAGGATAGAGATAAA
AGACACCAAGGAAGCTTTAGACAAGATAGAGGAAGAGCAAAACAAAAGTAAGACCACCGCACAGCAAGCG
GCCGCTGATCTTCAGACCTGGAGGAGGAGATATGAGGGACAATTGGAGAAGTGAATTATATAAATATAAA
GTAGTAAAAATTGAACCATTAGGAGTAGCACCCACCAAGGCAAAGAGAAGAGTGGTGCAGAGAGAAAAAA
GAGCAGTGGGAATAGGAGCTTTGTTCCTTGGGTTCTTGGGAGCAGCAGGAAGCACTATGGGCGCAGCGTC
AATGACGCTGACGGTACAGGCCAGACAATTATTGTCTGGTATAGTGCAGCAGCAGAACAATTTGCTGAGG
GCTATTGAGGCGCAACAGCATCTGTTGCAACTCACAGTCTGGGGCATCAAGCAGCTCCAGGCAAGAATCC
TGGCTGTGGAAAGATACCTAAAGGATCAACAGCTCCTGGGGATTTGGGGTTGCTCTGGAAAACTCATTTG
CACCACTGCTGTGCCTTGGAATGCTAGTTGGAGTAATAAATCTCTGGAACAGATTTGGAATCACACGACC
TGGATGGAGTGGGACAGAGAAATTAACAATTACACAAGCTTAATACACTCCTTAATTGAAGAATCGCAAA
ACCAGCAAGAAAAGAATGAACAAGAATTATTGGAATTAGATAAATGGGCAAGTTTGTGGAATTGGTTTAA
CATAACAAATTGGCTGTGGTATATAAAATTATTCATAATGATAGTAGGAGGCTTGGTAGGTTTAAGAATA
GTTTTTGCTGTACTTTCTATAGTGAATAGAGTTAGGCAGGGATATTCACCATTATCGTTTCAGACCCACC
TCCCAACCCCGAGGGGACCCGACAGGCCCGAAGGAATAGAAGAAGAAGGTGGAGAGAGAGACAGAGACAG
ATCCATTCGATTAGTGAACGGATCGGCACTGCGTGCGCCAATTCTGCAGACAAATGGCAGTATTCATCCA
CAATTTTAAAAGAAAAGGGGGGATTGGGGGGTACAGTGCAGGGGAAAGAATAGTAGACATAATAGCAACA
GACATACAAACTAAAGAATTACAAAAACAAATTACAAAAATTCAAAATTTTCGGGTTTATTACAGGGACA
GCAGAGATCCAGTTTGGTTAATTAAGGTACCGAGGGCCTATTTCCCATGATTCCTTCATATTTGCATATA
CGATACAAGGCTGTTAGAGAGATAATTAGAATTAATTTGACTGTAAACACAAAGATATTAGTACAAAATA
CGTGACGTAGAAAGTAATAATTTCTTGGGTAGTTTGCAGTTTTAAAATTATGTTTTAAAATGGACTATCA
TATGCTTACCGTAACTTGAAAGTATTTCGATTTCTTGGCTTTATATATCTTGTGGAAAGGACGAAACACC
GCGGAGAATGTATACAAGCAGTTTTAGAGCTAGAAATAGCAAGTTAAAATAAGGCTAGTCCGTTATCAAC
TTGAAAAAGTGGCACCGAGTCGGTGCTTTTTTGAATTCGCTAGCTAGGTCTTGAAAGGAGTGGGAATTGG
CTCCGGTGCCCGTCAGTGGGCAGAGCGCACATCGCCCACAGTCCCCGAGAAGTTGGGGGGAGGGGTCGGC
AATTGATCCGGTGCCTAGAGAAGGTGGCGCGGGGTAAACTGGGAAAGTGATGTCGTGTACTGGCTCCGCC
TTTTTCCCGAGGGTGGGGGAGAACCGTATATAAGTGCAGTAGTCGCCGTGAACGTTCTTTTTCGCAACGG
GTTTGCCGCCAGAACACAGGACCGGTTCTAGAGCGCTGCCACCATGAAGCGACCTGCCGCCACAAAGAAG
GCTGGACAGGCTAAGAAGAAGAAAGTGAGCAAGGGCGAGGCAGTGATCAAGGAGTTCATGCGGTTCAAGG
TGCACATGGAGGGCTCCATGAACGGCCACGAGTTCGAGATCGAGGGCGAGGGCGAGGGCCGCCCCTACGA
GGGCACCCAGACCGCCAAGCTGAAGGTGACCAAGGGTGGCCCCCTGCCCTTCTCCTGGGACATCCTGTCC
CCTCAGTTCATGTACGGCTCCAGGGCCTTCATCAAGCACCCCGCCGACATCCCCGACTACTATAAGCAGT
CCTTCCCCGAGGGCTTCAAGTGGGAGCGCGTGATGAACTTCGAGGACGGCGGCGCCGTGACCGTGACCCA
GGACACCTCCCTGGAGGACGGCACCCTGATCTACAAGGTGAAGCTCCGCGGCACCAACTTCCCTCCTGAC
GGCCCCGTAATGCAGAAGAAGACAATGGGCTGGGAAGCGTCCACCGAGCGGTTGTACCCCGAGGACGGCG
TGCTGAAGGGCGACATTAAGATGGCCCTGCGCCTGAAGGACGGCGGCCGCTACCTGGCGGACTTCAAGAC
CACCTACAAGGCCAAGAAGCCCGTGCAGATGCCCGGCGCCTACAACGTCGACCGCAAGTTGGACATCACC
TCCCACAACGAGGACTACACCGTGGTGGAACAGTACGAACGCTCCGAGGGCCGCCACTCCACCGGCGGCA
TGGACGAGCTGTACAAGGGATCCGGCGCAACAAACTTCTCTCTGCTGAAACAAGCCGGAGATGTCGAAGA
GAATCCTGGACCGATGGCCAAGCCTTTGTCTCAAGAAGAATCCACCCTCATTGAAAGAGCAACGGCTACA
ATCAACAGCATCCCCATCTCTGAAGACTACAGCGTCGCCAGCGCAGCTCTCTCTAGCGACGGCCGCATCT
TCACTGGTGTCAATGTATATCATTTTACTGGGGGACCTTGTGCAGAACTCGTGGTGCTGGGCACTGCTGC
TGCTGCGGCAGCTGGCAACCTGACTTGTATCGTCGCGATCGGAAATGAGAACAGGGGCATCTTGAGCCCC
TGCGGACGGTGCCGACAGGTGCTTCTCGATCTGCATCCTGGGATCAAAGCCATAGTGAAGGACAGTGATG
GACAGCCGACGGCAGTTGGGATTCGTGAATTGCTGCCCTCTGGTTATGTGTGGGAGGGCTAAACGCGTTA
AGTCGACAATCAACCTCTGGATTACAAAATTTGTGAAAGATTGACTGGTATTCTTAACTATGTTGCTCCT
TTTACGCTATGTGGATACGCTGCTTTAATGCCTTTGTATCATGCTATTGCTTCCCGTATGGCTTTCATTT
TCTCCTCCTTGTATAAATCCTGGTTGCTGTCTCTTTATGAGGAGTTGTGGCCCGTTGTCAGGCAACGTGG
CGTGGTGTGCACTGTGTTTGCTGACGCAACCCCCACTGGTTGGGGCATTGCCACCACCTGTCAGCTCCTT
TCCGGGACTTTCGCTTTCCCCCTCCCTATTGCCACGGCGGAACTCATCGCCGCCTGCCTTGCCCGCTGCT
GGACAGGGGCTCGGCTGTTGGGCACTGACAATTCCGTGGTGTTGTCGGGGAAATCATCGTCCTTTCCTTG
GCTGCTCGCCTGTGTTGCCACCTGGATTCTGCGCGGGACGTCCTTCTGCTACGTCCCTTCGGCCCTCAAT
CCAGCGGACCTTCCTTCCCGCGGCCTGCTGCCGGCTCTGCGGCCTCTTCCGCGTCTTCGCCTTCGCCCTC
AGACGAGTCGGATCTCCCTTTGGGCCGCCTCCCCGCGTCGACTTTAAGACCAATGACTTACAAGGCAGCT
GTAGATCTTAGCCACTTTTTAAAAGAAAAGGGGGGACTGGAAGGGCTAATTCACTCCCAACGAAGACAAG
ATCTGCTTTTTGCTTGTACTGGGTCTCTCTGGTTAGACCAGATCTGAGCCTGGGAGCTCTCTGGCTAACT
AGGGAACCCACTGCTTAAGCCTCAATAAAGCTTGCCTTGAGTGCTTCAAGTAGTGTGTGCCCGTCTGTTG
TGTGACTCTGGTAACTAGAGATCCCTCAGACCCTTTTAGTCAGTGTGGAAAATCTCTAGCAGGGCCCGTT
TAAACCCGCTGATCAGCCTCGACTGTGCCTTCTAGTTGCCAGCCATCTGTTGTTTGCCCCTCCCCCGTGC
CTTCCTTGACCCTGGAAGGTGCCACTCCCACTGTCCTTTCCTAATAAAATGAGGAAATTGCATCGCATTG
TCTGAGTAGGTGTCATTCTATTCTGGGGGGTGGGGTGGGGCAGGACAGCAAGGGGGAGGATTGGGAAGAC
AATAGCAGGCATGCTGGGGATGCGGTGGGCTCTATGGCTTCTGAGGCGGAAAGAACCAGCTGGGGCTCTA
GGGGGTATCCCC
[124 nt withheld, positions 5053-5176]
C
[91 nt withheld, positions 5178-5268]
A
[49 nt withheld, positions 5270-5318]
CCTTTGACGTTGGAGTCCACGTTCTTT
[37 nt withheld, positions 5346-5382]
ACCCTATCTCGGTCTATTCTTTTGATTTATAAGGGATTTTGCCGATTTCGGCCTATTGGTTAAAAAATGA
GCTGATTTAACAAAAATTTAACGCGAATTAATTCTGTGGAATGTGTGTCAGTTAGGGTGTGGAAAGTCCC
CAGGCTCCCCAGCAGGCAGAAGTATGCAAAGCATGCATCTCAATTAGTCAGCAACCAGGTGTGGAAAGTC
CCCAGGCTCCCCAGCAGGCAGAAGTATGCAAAGCATGCATCTCAATTAGTCAGCAACCATAGTCCCGCCC
CTAACTCCGCCCATCCCGCCCCTAACTCCGCCCAGTTCCGCCCATTCTCCGCCCCATGGCTGACTAATTT
TTTTTATTTATGCAGAGGCCGAGGCCGCCTCTGCCTCTGAGCTATTCCAGAAGTAGTGAGGAGGCTTTTT
TGGAGGCCTAGGCTTTTGCAAAAAGCTCCCGGGAGCTTGTATATCCATTTTCGGATCTGATCAGCACGTG
TTGACAATTAATCATCGGCATAGTATATCGGCATAGTATAATACGACAAGGTGAGGAACTAAACCATGGC
CAAGTTGACCAGTGCCGTTCCGGTGCTCACCGCGCGCGACGTCGCCGGAGCGGTCGAGTTCTGGACCGAC
CGGCTCGGGTTCTCCCGGGACTTCGTGGAGGACGACTTCGCCGGTGTGGTCCGGGACGACGTGACCCTGT
TCATCAGCGCGGTCCAGGACCAGGTGGTGCCGGACAACACCCTGGCCTGGGTGTGGGTGCGCGGCCTGGA
CGAGCTGTACGCCGAGTGGTCGGAGGTCGTGTCCACGAACTTCCGGGACGCCTCCGGGCCGGCCATGACC
GAGATCGGCGAGCAGCCGTGGGGGCGGGAGTTCGCCCTGCGCGACCCGGCCGGCAACTGCGTGCACTTCG
TGGCCGAGGAGCAGGACTGACACGTGCTACGAGATTTCGATTCCACCGCCGCCTTCTATGAAAGGTTGGG
CTTCGGAATCGTTTTCCGGGACGCCGGCTGGATGATCCTCCAGCGCGGGGATCTCATGCTGGAGTTCTTC
GCCCACCCCAACTTGTTTATTGCAGCTTATAATGGTTACAAATAAAGCAATAGCATCACAAATTTCACAA
ATAAAGCATTTTTTTCACTGCATTCTAGTTGTGGTTTGTCCAAACTCATCAATGTATCTTATCATGTCTG
TATACCGTCGACCTCTAGCTAGAGCTTGGCGTAATCATGGTCATAGCTGTTTCCTGTGTGAAATTGTTAT
CCGCTCACAATTCCACACAACATACGAGCCGGAAGCATAAAGTGTAAAGCCTGGGGTGCCTAATGAGTGA
GCTAACTCACATTAATTGCGTTGCGCTCACTGCCCGCTTTCCAGTCGGGAAACCTGTCGTGCCAGCTGCA
TTAATGAATCGGCCAACGCGCGGGGAGAGGCGGTTTGCGTATTGGGCGCTCTTCCGCTTCCTCGCTCACT
GACTCGCTGCGCTCGGTCGTTCGGCTGCGGCGAGCGGTATCAGCTCACTCAAAGGCGGTAATACGGTTAT
CCACAGAATCAGGGGATAACGCAGGAAAGAACATGTGAGCAAAAGGCCAGCAAAAGGCCAGGAACCGTAA
AAAGGCCGCGTTGCTGGCGTTTTTCCATAGGCTCCGCCCCCCTGACGAGCATCACAAAAATCGACGCTCA
AGTCAGAGGTGGCGAAACCCGACAGGACTATAAAGATACCAGGCGTTTCCCCCTGGAAGCTCCCTCGTGC
GCTCTCCTGTTCCGACCCTGCCGCTTACCGGATACCTGTCCGCCTTTCTCCCTTCGGGAAGCGTGGCGCT
TTCTCATAGCTCACGCTGTAGGTATCTCAGTTCGGTGTAGGTCGTTCGCTCCAAGCTGGGCTGTGTGCAC
GAACCCCCCGTTCAGCCCGACCGCTGCGCCTTATCCGGTAACTATCGTCTTGAGTCCAACCCGGTAAGAC
ACGACTTATCGCCACTGGCAGCAGCCACTGGTAACAGGATTAGCAGAGCGAGGTATGTAGGCGGTGCTAC
AGAGTTCTTGAAGTGGTGGCCTAACTACGGCTACACTAGAAGAACAGTATTTGGTATCTGCGCTCTGCTG
AAGCCAGTTACCTTCGGAAAAAGAGTTGGTAGCTCTTGATCCGGCAAACAAACCACCGCTGGTAGCGGTG
GTTTTTTTGTTTGCAAGCAGCAGATTACGCGCAGAAAAAAAGGATCTCAAGAAGATCCTTTGATCTTTTC
TACGGGGTCTGACGCTCAGTGGAACGAAAACTCACGTTAAGGGATTTTGGTCATGAGATTATCAAAAAGG
ATCTTCACCTAGATCCTTTTAAATTAAAAATGAAGTTTTAAATCAATCTAAAGTATATATGAGTAAACTT
GGTCTGACAGTTACCAATGCTTAATCAGTGAGGCACCTATCTCAGCGATCTGTCTATTTCGTTCATCCAT
AGTTGCCTGACTCCCCGTCGTGTAGATAACTACGATACGGGAGGGCTTACCATCTGGCCCCAGTGCTGCA
ATGATACCGCGAGACCCACGCTCACCGGCTCCAGATTTATCAGCAATAAACCAGCCAGCCGGAAGGGCCG
AGCGCAGAAGTGGTCCTGCAACTTTATCCGCCTCCATCCAGTCTATTAATTGTTGCCGGGAAGCTAGAGT
AAGTAGTTCGCCAGTTAATAGTTTGCGCAACGTTGTTGCCATTGCTACAGGCATCGTGGTGTCACGCTCG
TCGTTTGGTATGGCTTCATTCAGCTCCGGTTCCCAACGATCAAGGCGAGTTACATGATCCCCCATGTTGT
GCAAAAAAGCGGTTAGCTCCTTCGGTCCTCCGATCGTTGTCAGAAGTAAGTTGGCCGCAGTGTTATCACT
CATGGTTATGGCAGCACTGCATAATTCTCTTACTGTCATGCCATCCGTAAGATGCTTTTCTGTGACTGGT
GAGTACTCAACCAAGTCATTCTGAGAATAGTGTATGCGGCGACCGAGTTGCTCTTGCCCGGCGTCAATAC
GGGATAATACCGCGCCACATAGCAGAACTTTAAAAGTGCTCATCATTGGAAAACGTTCTTCGGGGCGAAA
ACTCTCAAGGATCTTACCGCTGTTGAGATCCAGTTCGATGTAACCCACTCGTGCACCCAACTGATCTTCA
GCATCTTTTACTTTCACCAGCGTTTCTGGGTGAGCAAAAACAGGAAGGCAAAATGCCGCAAAAAAGGGAA
TAAGGGCGACACGGAAATGTTGAATACTCATACTCTTCCTTTTTCAATATTATTGAAGCATTTATCAGGG
TTATTGTCTCATGAGCGGATACATATTTGAATGTATTTAGAAAAATAAACAAATAGGGGTTCCGCGCACA
TTTCCCCGAAAAGTGCCACCTGACGTCGACGGATCGGGAGATCTCCCGATCCCCTATGGTGCACTCTCAG
TACAATCTGCTCTGATGCCGCATAGTTAAGCCAGTATCTGCTCCCTGCTTGTGTGTTGGAGGTCGCTGAG
TAGTGCGCGAGCAAAATTTAAGCTACAACAAGGCAAGGCTTGACCGACAATTGCATGAAGAATCTGCTTA
GGGTTAGGCGTTTTGCGCTGCTTCGCGATGTACGGGCCAGATATACGCGTTGACATTGATTATTGACTAG
TTATTAATAGTAATCAATTACGGGGTCATTAGTTCATAGCCCATATATGGAGTTCCGCGTTACATAACTT
ACGGTAAATGGCCCGCCTGGCTGACCGCCCAACGACCCCCGCCCATTGACGTCAATAATGACGTATGTTC
CCATAGTAACGCCAATAGGGACTTTCCATTGACGTCAATGGGTGGAGTATTTACGGTAAACTGCCCACTT
GGCAGTACATCAAGTGTATCATATGCCAAGTACGCCCCCTATTGACGTCAATGACGGTAAATGGCCCGCC
TGGCATTATGCCCAGTACATGACCTTATGGGACTTTCCTACTTGGCAGTACATCTACGTATTAGTCATCG
CTATTACCAT
